>Addgene plasmid #143785 | TFORF1305 | addgene full sequence | sequence record 471133 | Addgene NGS Result
TTAATGTAGTCTTATGCAATACTCTTGTAGTCTTGCAACATGGTAACGATGAGTTAGCAACATGCCTTAC
AAGGAGAGAAAAAGCACCGTGCATGCCGATTGGTGGAAGTAAGGTGGTACGATCGTGCCTTATTAGGAAG
GCAACAGACGGGTCTGACATGGATTGGACGAACCACTGAATTGCCGCATTGCAGAGATATTGTATTTAAG
TGCCTAGCTCGATACATAAACGGGTCTCTCTGGTTAGACCAGATCTGAGCCTGGGAGCTCTCTGGCTAAC
TAGGGAACCCACTGCTTAAGCCTCAATAAAGCTTGCCTTGAGTGCTTCAAGTAGTGTGTGCCCGTCTGTT
GTGTGACTCTGGTAACTAGAGATCCCTCAGACCCTTTTAGTCAGTGTGGAAAATCTCTAGCAGTGGCGCC
CGAACAGGGACTTGAAAGCGAAAGGGAAACCAGAGGAGCTCTCTCGACGCAGGACTCGGCTTGCTGAAGC
GCGCACGGCAAGAGGCGAGGGGCGGCGACTGGTGAGTACGCCAAAAATTTTGACTAGCGGAGGCTAGAAG
GAGAGAGATGGGTGCGAGAGCGTCAGTATTAAGCGGGGGAGAATTAGATCGCGATGGGAAAAAATTCGGT
TAAGGCCAGGGGGAAAGAAAAAATATAAATTAAAACATATAGTATGGGCAAGCAGGGAGCTAGAACGATT
CGCAGTTAATCCTGGCCTGTTAGAAACATCAGAAGGCTGTAGACAAATACTGGGACAGCTACAACCATCC
CTTCAGACAGGATCAGAAGAACTTAGATCATTATATAATACAGTAGCAACCCTCTATTGTGTGCATCAAA
GGATAGAGATAAAAGACACCAAGGAAGCTTTAGACAAGATAGAGGAAGAGCAAAACAAAAGTAAGACCAC
CGCACAGCAAGCGGCCGCTGATCTTCAGACCTGGAGGAGGAGATATGAGGGACAATTGGAGAAGTGAATT
ATATAAATATAAAGTAGTAAAAATTGAACCATTAGGAGTAGCACCCACCAAGGCAAAGAGAAGAGTGGTG
CAGAGAGAAAAAAGAGCAGTGGGAATAGGAGCTTTGTTCCTTGGGTTCTTGGGAGCAGCAGGAAGCACTA
TGGGCGCAGCGTCAATGACGCTGACGGTACAGGCCAGACAATTATTGTCTGGTATAGTGCAGCAGCAGAA
CAATTTGCTGAGGGCTATTGAGGCGCAACAGCATCTGTTGCAACTCACAGTCTGGGGCATCAAGCAGCTC
CAGGCAAGAATCCTGGCTGTGGAAAGATACCTAAAGGATCAACAGCTCCTGGGGATTTGGGGTTGCTCTG
GAAAACTCATTTGCACCACTGCTGTGCCTTGGAATGCTAGTTGGAGTAATAAATCTCTGGAACAGATTTG
GAATCACACGACCTGGATGGAGTGGGACAGAGAAATTAACAATTACACAAGCTTAATACACTCCTTAATT
GAAGAATCGCAAAACCAGCAAGAAAAGAATGAACAAGAATTATTGGAATTAGATAAATGGGCAAGTTTGT
GGAATTGGTTTAACATAACAAATTGGCTGTGGTATATAAAATTATTCATAATGATAGTAGGAGGCTTGGT
AGGTTTAAGAATAGTTTTTGCTGTACTTTCTATAGTGAATAGAGTTAGGCAGGGATATTCACCATTATCG
TTTCAGACCCACCTCCCAACCCCGAGGGGACCCATGCATTGCATCTCAATTAGTCAGCAACCAGGTGTGG
AAAGTCCCCAGGCTCCCCAGCAGGCAGAAGTATGCAAAGCATGCGTCTCAATTAGTCAGCAACCATAGTC
CCGCCCCTAACTCCGCCCATCCCGCCCCTAACTCCGCCCAGTTCCGCCCATTCTCCGCCCCATGGCTGAC
TAATTTTTTTTATTTATGCAGAGGCCGAGGCCGCCTCGGCCTCTGAGCTATTCCAGAAGTAGTGAGGAGG
CTTTTTTGGAGGCCTAGGCTTTTGCAAAAAGCTTTCTAGAGGTACCACCGGAGCTTACCATGACCGAGTA
CAAGCCCACGGTGCGCCTCGCCACCCGCGACGACGTCCCCAGGGCCGTACGCACCCTCGCCGCCGCGTTC
GCCGACTACCCCGCCACGCGCCACACCGTCGATCCGGACCGCCACATCGAGCGGGTCACCGAGCTGCAAG
AACTCTTCCTCACGCGCGTCGGGCTCGACATCGGCAAGGTGTGGGTCGCGGACGACGGCGCCGCCGTGGC
GGTCTGGACCACGCCGGAGAGCGTCGAAGCGGGGGCGGTGTTCGCCGAGATCGGCCCGCGCATGGCCGAG
TTGAGCGGTTCCCGGCTGGCCGCGCAGCAACAGATGGAAGGCCTCCTGGCGCCGCACCGGCCCAAGGAGC
CCGCGTGGTTCCTGGCCACCGTCGGCGTCTCGCCCGACCACCAGGGCAAGGGTCTGGGCAGCGCCGTCGT
GCTCCCCGGAGTGGAGGCGGCCGAGCGCGCCGGGGTGCCCGCCTTCCTGGAGACCTCCGCGCCCCGCAAC
CTCCCCTTCTACGAGCGGCTCGGCTTCACCGTCACCGCCGACGTCGAGGTGCCCGAAGGACCGCGCACCT
GGTGCATGACCCGCAAGCCCGGTGCCAGTTAACGAATTCTAGATCTTGAGACAAATGGCAGTATTCATCC
ACAATTTTAAAAGAAAAGGGGGGATTGGGGGGTACAGTGCAGGGGAAAGAATAGTAGACATAATAGCAAC
AGACATACAAACTAAAGAATTACAAAAACAAATTACAAAAATTCAAAATTTTCGGGTTTATTACAGGGAC
AGCAGAGATCCACTTTGGCGCCGGCTCGAGGCCTGCAGGTGCAAAGATGGATAAAGTTTTAAACAGAGAG
GAATCTTTGCAGCTAATGGACCTTCTAGGTCTTGAAAGGAGTGGGAATTGGCTCCGGTGCCCGTCAGTGG
GCAGAGCGCACATCGCCCACAGTCCCCGAGAAGTTGGGGGGAGGGGTCGGCAATTGAACCGGTGCCTAGA
GAAGGTGGCGCGGGGTAAACTGGGAAAGTGATGTCGTGTACTGGCTCCGCCTTTTTCCCGAGGGTGGGGG
AGAACCGTATATAAGTGCAGTAGTCGCCGTGAACGTTCTTTTTCGCAACGGGTTTGCCGCCAGAACACAG
GTAAGTGCCGTGTGTGGTTCCCGCGGGCCTGGCCTCTTTACGGGTTATGGCCCTTGCGTGCCTTGAATTA
CTTCCACCTGGCTGCAGTACGTGATTCTTGATCCCGAGCTTCGGGTTGGAAGTGGGTGGGAGAGTTCGAG
GCCTTGCGCTTAAGGAGCCCCTTCGCCTCGTGCTTGAGTTGAGGCCTGGCCTGGGCGCTGGGGCCGCCGC
GTGCGAATCTGGTGGCACCTTCGCGCCTGTCTCGCTGCTTTCGATAAGTCTCTAGCCATTTAAAATTTTT
GATGACCTGCTGCGACGCTTTTTTTCTGGCAAGATAGTCTTGTAAATGCGGGCCAAGATCTGCACACTGG
TATTTCGGTTTTTGGGGCCGCGGGCGGCGACGGGGCCCGTGCGTCCCAGCGCACATGTTCGGCGAGGCGG
GGCCTGCGAGCGCGGCCACCGAGAATCGGACGGGGGTAGTCTCAAGCTGGCCGGCCTGCTCTGGTGCCTG
GCCTCGCGCCGCCGTGTATCGCCCCGCCCTGGGCGGCAAGGCTGGCCCGGTCGGCACCAGTTGCGTGAGC
GGAAAGATGGCCGCTTCCCGGCCCTGCTGCAGGGAGCTCAAAATGGAGGACGCGGCGCTCGGGAGAGCGG
GCGGGTGAGTCACCCACACAAAGGAAAAGGGCCTTTCCGTCCTCAGCCGTCGCTTCATGTGACTCCACGG
AGTACCGGGCGCCGTCCAGGCACCTCGATTAGTTCTCGAGCTTTTGGAGTACGTCGTCTTTAGGTTGGGG
GGAGGGGTTTTATGCGATGGAGTTTCCCCACACTGAGTGGGTGGAGACTGAAGTTAGGCCAGCTTGGCAC
TTGATGTAATTCTCCTTGGAATTTGCCCTTTTTGAGTTTGGATCTTGGTTCATTCTCAAGCCTCAGACAG
TGGTTCAAAGTTTTTTTCTTCCATTTCAGGTGTCGTGAGGCTAGCACCGCCACCATGAATTCTATGGACA
GGCACATCCAGCAGACCAATGACCGACTGCAGTGCATCAAGCAGCACTTACAGAATCCTGCCAACTTCCA
CAATGCCGCCACGGAGCTGCTGGACTGGTGCGGAGACCCACGGGCCTTCCAGCGGCCCTTCGAGCAGAGC
CTGATGGGCTGTTTGACGGTGGTCAGTCGGGTGGCAGCCCAGCAAGGCTTTGACCTGGACCTCGGCTACA
GACTGCTGGCTGTGTGTGCTGCAAACCGAGACAAGTTCACCCCGAAGTCTGCCGCCTTGTTGTCCTCCTG
GTGCGAAGAGCTCGGCCGCCTGCTGCTGCTCCGACATCAGAAGAGCCGCCAGAGCGATCCCCCTGGGAAA
CTCCCCATGCAGCCCCCTCTCAGCTCCATGAGCTCCATGAAACCCACTCTGTCGCACAGTGATGGGTCGT
TCCCCTATGACTCTGTCCCTTGGCAGCAGAACACCAACCAGCCTCCCGGCTCCCTTTCCGTGGTCACCAC
GGTTTGGGGAGTAACCAACACATCCCAGAGCCAGGTCCTTGGGAACCCTATGGCCAATGCCAACAACCCC
ATGAATCCAGGCGGCAACCCCATGGCGTCGGGCATGACCACCAGCAACCCAGGCCTCAACTCCCCACAGT
TTGCGGGGCAGCAGCAGCAGTTCTCAGCCAAGGCTGGCCCCGCTCAGCCCTACATCCAGCAGAGCATGTA
TGGCCGGCCCAACTACCCCGGCAGCGGGGGCTTTGGGGCCAGTTACCCTGGGGGTCCTAACGCCCCCGCA
GGCATGGGCATCCCTCCGCACACCAGGCCGCCTGCTGACTTCACTCAGCCCGCGGCAGCCGCTGCAGCAG
CGGCAGTGGCAGCAGCAGCAGCCACAGCTACAGCCACAGCCACGGCCACTGTGGCAGCCCTGCAGGAGAC
ACAGAACAAGGATATAAACCAGTATGGACCGATGGGTCCCACCCAGGCGTATAACAGCCAATTCATGAAC
CAGCCCGGGCCGCGGGGGCCTGCCTCCATGGGGGGCAGCATGAACCCCGCGAGCATGGCGGCTGGCATGA
CGCCCTCGGGGATGAGCGGCCCTCCCATGGGCATGAACCAGCCCCGGCCGCCCGGCATCAGCCCCTTTGG
CACACACGGGCAGCGGATGCCCCAGCAGACCTACCCGGGCCCCCGGCCCCAGTCCCTTCCTATTCAGAAC
ATAAAGAGGCCATACCCTGGAGAGCCCAACTATGGAAACCAGCAATATGGACCAAACAGCCAGTTCCCCA
CCCAGCCAGGCCAGTACCCAGCCCCCAACCCCCCGAGGCCACTCACCTCCCCCAACTACCCAGGACAGAG
GATGCCCAGCCAGCCGAGCTCCGGGCAGTACCCGCCCCCCACGGTCAACATGGGGCAGTATTACAAGCCA
GAACAGTTTAATGGACAAAATAACACGTTCTCGGGAAGCAGCTACAGTAACTACAGCCAAGGGAATGTCA
ACAGGCCTCCCAGGCCGGTTCCTGTGGCAAATTACCCCCACTCACCTGTTCCAGGGAACCCCACACCCCC
CATGACCCCTGGGAGCAGCATCCCTCCATACCTGTCCCCCAGCCAAGACGTCAAACCACCCTTCCCGCCT
GACATCAAGCCAAATATGAGCGCTCTGCCACCACCCCCAGCCAACCACAATGACGAGCTGCGGCTCACAT
TCCCTGTGCGGGATGGCGTGGTGCTGGAGCCCTTCCGCCTGGAGCACAACCTGGCGGTCAGCAACCATGT
GTTCCACCTGCGGCCCACGGTCCACCAGACGCTGATGTGGAGGTCTGACCTGGAGCTGCAGTTCAAGTGC
TACCACCACGAGGACCGGCAGATGAACACCAACTGGCCCGCCTCGGTGCAGGTCAGCGTGAACGCCACGC
CCCTCACCATTGAGCGCGGCGACAACAAGACCTCCCACAAGCCCCTGCACCTGAAGCACGTGTGCCAGCC
GGGCCGCAACACCATCCAGATCACCGTCACGGCCTGCTGCTGCTCCCACCTCTTCGTGCTGCAGCTGGTA
CACCGGCCCTCCGTCCGCTCTGTGCTGCAAGGACTCCTCAAGAAGCGCCTCCTGCCCGCAGAGCACTGTA
TCACGAAAATCAAGCGGAATTTCAGCAGCGTGGCTGCCTCCTCGGGCAACACGACCCTCAACGGGGAGGA
TGGGGTGGAGCAGACGGCCATCAAGGTGTCTCTGAAGTGCCCCATCACATTCCGGCGCATCCAGCTGCCT
GCTCGAGGACACGATTGCAAGCATGTGCAGTGCTTTGATCTGGAGTCATACCTGCAGCTGAATTGCGAGA
GAGGGACCTGGAGGTGTCCTGTGTGCAATAAAACCGCTCTGCTGGAGGGCCTGGAGGTGGATCAGTACAT
GTGGGGAATCCTGAATGCCATCCAACACTCCGAGTTTGAAGAGGTCACCATCGATCCCACGTGCAGCTGG
CGGCCGGTGCCCATCAAGTCGGACTTACACATCAAGGACGACCCTGATGGCATCCCCTCCAAGCGGTTCA
AGACCATGAGTCCCAGCCAGATGATCATGCCCAATGTCATGGAGATGATCGCAGCCCTGGGCCCCGGCCC
GTCCCCCTATCCCCTCCCGCCTCCCCCAGGGGGCACCAACTCCAACGACTACAGCAGCCAAGGCAACAAC
TACCAAGGCCATGGCAACTTTGACTTCCCCCACGGGAACCCTGGAGGGACATCCATGAATGACTTCATGC
ACGGGCCCCCCCAGCTCTCCCACCCCCCGGACATGCCCAACAACATGGCCGCCCTCGAGAAACCCCTCAG
CCACCCCATGCAGGAAACTATGCCACACGCTGGCAGCTCTGACCAGCCCCACCCCTCCATACAACAAGGT
TTGCACGTACCACACCCCAGCAGCCAGTCAGGGCCTCCATTACATCACAGTGGGGCTCCTCCTCCTCCTC
CTTCCCAGCCTCCCCGGCAGCCGCCACAGGCCGCTCCCAGCAGCCATCCACACAGCGACCTGACCTTTAA
CCCCTCCTCAGCCTTAGAGGGTCAGGCCGGAGCGCAGGGAGCGTCCGACATGCCGGAGCCTTCGCTGGAT
CTCCTTCCCGAACTCACAAATCCTGACGAGCTCCTGTCTTATCTGGACCCCCCCGACCTGCCGAGCAATA
GTAACGATGACCTCCTGTCTCTATTTGAGAACAACTAGTAATGAACTAGTCCGTAACTTGAAAGTATTTC
GATTTCTTGGCTTTATATATCTTGTGGAAAGGACGATCAGTTGGAGCCTGAGTGTTAGTTACGCGTTAAG
TCGACAATCAACCTCTGGATTACAAAATTTGTGAAAGATTGACTGGTATTCTTAACTATGTTGCTCCTTT
TACGCTATGTGGATACGCTGCTTTAATGCCTTTGTATCATGCTATTGCTTCCCGTATGGCTTTCATTTTC
TCCTCCTTGTATAAATCCTGGTTGCTGTCTCTTTATGAGGAGTTGTGGCCCGTTGTCAGGCAACGTGGCG
TGGTGTGCACTGTGTTTGCTGACGCAACCCCCACTGGTTGGGGCATTGCCACCACCTGTCAGCTCCTTTC
CGGGACTTTCGCTTTCCCCCTCCCTATTGCCACGGCGGAACTCATCGCCGCCTGCCTTGCCCGCTGCTGG
ACAGGGGCTCGGCTGTTGGGCACTGACAATTCCGTGGTGTTGTCGGGGAAATCATCGTCCTTTCCTTGGC
TGCTCGCCTGTGTTGCCACCTGGATTCTGCGCGGGACGTCCTTCTGCTACGTCCCTTCGGCCCTCAATCC
AGCGGACCTTCCTTCCCGCGGCCTGCTGCCGGCTCTGCGGCCTCTTCCGCGTCTTCGCCTTCGCCCTCAG
ACGAGTCGGATCTCCCTTTGGGCCGCCTCCCCGCGTCGACTTTAAGACCAATGACTTACAAGGCAGCTGT
AGATCTTAGCCACTTTTTAAAAGAAAAGGGGGGACTGGAAGGGCTAATTCACTCCCAACGAAGACAAGAT
CTGCTTTTTGCTTGTACTGGGTCTCTCTGGTTAGACCAGATCTGAGCCTGGGAGCTCTCTGGCTAACTAG
GGAACCCACTGCTTAAGCCTCAATAAAGCTTGCCTTGAGTGCTTCAAGTAGTGTGTGCCCGTCTGTTGTG
TGACTCTGGTAACTAGAGATCCCTCAGACCCTTTTAGTCAGTGTGGAAAATCTCTAGCAGTACGTATAGT
AGTTCATGTCATCTTATTATTCAGTATTTATAACTTGCAAAGAAATGAATATCAGAGAGTGAGAGGAACT
TGTTTATTGCAGCTTATAATGGTTACAAATAAAGCAATAGCATCACAAATTTCACAAATAAAGCATTTTT
TTCACTGCATTCTAGTTGTGGTTTGTCCAAACTCATCAATGTATCTTATCATGTCTGGCTCTAGCTATCC
CGCCCCTAACTCCGCCCATCCCGCCCCTAACTCCGCCCAGTTCCGCCCATTCTCCGCCCCATGGCTGACT
AATTTTTTTTATTTATGCAGAGGCCGAGGCCGCCTCGGCCTCTGAGCTATTCCAGAAGTAGTGAGGAGGC
TTTTTTGGAGGCCTAGGGACGTACCCAATTCGCCCTATAGTGAGTCGTATTACGCGCGCTCACTGGCCGT
CGTTTTACAACGTCGTGACTGGGAAAACCCTGGCGTTACCCAACTTAATCGCCTTGCAGCACATCCCCCT
TTCGCCAGCTGGCGTAATAGCGAAGAGGCCCGCACCGATCGCCCTTCCCAACAGTTGCGCAGCCTGAATG
GCGAATGGG
[124 nt withheld, positions 8900-9023]
C
[91 nt withheld, positions 9025-9115]
A
[49 nt withheld, positions 9117-9165]
CCTTTGACGTTGGAGTCCACGTTCTTT
[37 nt withheld, positions 9193-9229]
ACCCTATCTCGGTCTATTCTTTTGATTTATAAGGGATTTTGCCGATTTCGGCCTATTGGTTAAAAAATGA
GCTGATTTAACAAAAATTTAACGCGAATTTTAACAAAATATTAACGCTTACAATTTAGGTGGCACTTTTC
GGGGAAATGTGCGCGGAACCCCTATTTGTTTATTTTTCTAAATACATTCAAATATGTATCCGCTCATGAG
ACAATAACCCTGATAAATGCTTCAATAATATTGAAAAAGGAAGAGTATGAGTATTCAACATTTCCGTGTC
GCCCTTATTCCCTTTTTTGCGGCATTTTGCCTTCCTGTTTTTGCTCACCCAGAAACGCTGGTGAAAGTAA
AAGATGCTGAAGATCAGTTGGGTGCACGAGTGGGTTACATCGAACTGGATCTCAACAGCGGTAAGATCCT
TGAGAGTTTTCGCCCCGAAGAACGTTTTCCAATGATGAGCACTTTTAAAGTTCTGCTATGTGGCGCGGTA
TTATCCCGTATTGACGCCGGGCAAGAGCAACTCGGTCGCCGCATACACTATTCTCAGAATGACTTGGTTG
AGTACTCACCAGTCACAGAAAAGCATCTTACGGATGGCATGACAGTAAGAGAATTATGCAGTGCTGCCAT
AACCATGAGTGATAACACTGCGGCCAACTTACTTCTGACAACGATCGGAGGACCGAAGGAGCTAACCGCT
TTTTTGCACAACATGGGGGATCATGTAACTCGCCTTGATCGTTGGGAACCGGAGCTGAATGAAGCCATAC
CAAACGACGAGCGTGACACCACGATGCCTGTAGCAATGGCAACAACGTTGCGCAAACTATTAACTGGCGA
ACTACTTACTCTAGCTTCCCGGCAACAATTAATAGACTGGATGGAGGCGGATAAAGTTGCAGGACCACTT
CTGCGCTCGGCCCTTCCGGCTGGCTGGTTTATTGCTGATAAATCTGGAGCCGGTGAGCGTGGGTCTCGCG
GTATCATTGCAGCACTGGGGCCAGATGGTAAGCCCTCCCGTATCGTAGTTATCTACACGACGGGGAGTCA
GGCAACTATGGATGAACGAAATAGACAGATCGCTGAGATAGGTGCCTCACTGATTAAGCATTGGTAACTG
TCAGACCAAGTTTACTCATATATACTTTAGATTGATTTAAAACTTCATTTTTAATTTAAAAGGATCTAGG
TGAAGATCCTTTTTGATAATCTCATGACCAAAATCCCTTAACGTGAGTTTTCGTTCCACTGAGCGTCAGA
CCCCGTAGAAAAGATCAAAGGATCTTCTTGAGATCCTTTTTTTCTGCGCGTAATCTGCTGCTTGCAAACA
AAAAAACCACCGCTACCAGCGGTGGTTTGTTTGCCGGATCAAGAGCTACCAACTCTTTTTCCGAAGGTAA
CTGGCTTCAGCAGAGCGCAGATACCAAATACTGTTCTTCTAGTGTAGCCGTAGTTAGGCCACCACTTCAA
GAACTCTGTAGCACCGCCTACATACCTCGCTCTGCTAATCCTGTTACCAGTGGCTGCTGCCAGTGGCGAT
AAGTCGTGTCTTACCGGGTTGGACTCAAGACGATAGTTACCGGATAAGGCGCAGCGGTCGGGCTGAACGG
GGGGTTCGTGCACACAGCCCAGCTTGGAGCGAACGACCTACACCGAACTGAGATACCTACAGCGTGAGCT
ATGAGAAAGCGCCACGCTTCCCGAAGGGAGAAAGGCGGACAGGTATCCGGTAAGCGGCAGGGTCGGAACA
GGAGAGCGCACGAGGGAGCTTCCAGGGGGAAACGCCTGGTATCTTTATAGTCCTGTCGGGTTTCGCCACC
TCTGACTTGAGCGTCGATTTTTGTGATGCTCGTCAGGGGGGCGGAGCCTATGGAAAAACGCCAGCAACGC
GGCCTTTTTACGGTTCCTGGCCTTTTGCTGGCCTTTTGCTCACATGTTCTTTCCTGCGTTATCCCCTGAT
TCTGTGGATAACCGTATTACCGCCTTTGAGTGAGCTGATACCGCTCGCCGCAGCCGAACGACCGAGCGCA
GCGAGTCAGTGAGCGAGGAAGCGGAAGAGCGCCCAATACGCAAACCGCCTCTCCCCGCGCGTTGGCCGAT
TCATTAATGCAGCTGGCACGACAGGTTTCCCGACTGGAAAGCGGGCAGTGAGCGCAACGCAATTAATGTG
AGTTAGCTCACTCATTAGGCACCCCAGGCTTTACACTTTATGCTTCCGGCTCGTATGTTGTGTGGAATTG
TGAGCGGATAACAATTTCACACAGGAAACAGCTATGACCATGATTACGCCAAGCGCGCAATTAACCCTCA
CTAAAGGGAACAAAAGCTGGAGCTGCAAGC
Features (pLannotate 1.2.2; 31 found; start..end, strand, type, name):
      5..231     +  promoter       RSV promoter: Rous sarcoma virus enhancer/promoter
    232..412     +  LTR            5' LTR (truncated): truncated 5' long terminal repeat (LTR) from HIV-1
    459..584     +  misc_feature   HIV-1 Ψ: packaging signal of human immunodeficiency virus type 1
    568..931     +  CDS            HIV-1 gag (fragment): gag protein from human immunodeficiency virus 1; gag
   1077..1310    +  misc_feature   RRE: The Rev response element (RRE) of HIV-1 allows for Rev-dependent mRNA export from the nucleus to the cytoplasm.
   1687..1713    +  CDS            Rev (fragment): human immunodeficiency virus 1 (HIV-1) Rev protein; rev; enhances nuclear export of unspliced and incompletely spliced viral mRNAs
   1720..1743    +  promoter       SV40 promoter (fragment): SV40 early promoter
   1744..1815    +  promoter       SV40 promoter (fragment): SV40 enhancer and early promoter
   1839..1974    +  rep_origin     SV40 ori: SV40 origin of replication
   2020..2616    +  CDS            PuroR (fragment): puromycin N-acetyltransferase; pac from Streptomyces; confers resistance to puromycin
   2665..2782    +  misc_feature   cPPT/CTS: central polypurine tract and central termination sequence of HIV-1
   2847..2913    +  CDS            small t antigen (fragment): SV40 (simian virus 40) small t antigen
   2920..4098    +  promoter       EF-1α promoter: strong constitutive promoter for human elongation factor EF-1α
   4115..7315    +  CDS            ZMIZ1: ZMIZ1_HUMAN - Also known as KIAA1224, RAI17, ZIMP10. Experimental evidence at protein level: Swiss-Prot protein existence level 1. Acts as transcriptional coactivator. Increases ligand- dependent transcriptional activity of AR and promotes AR sumoylation. The stimulation of AR activity is dependent upon sumoylation (PubMed:14609956, PubMed:26522984). Also functions as a transcriptional coactivator in the TGF-beta signaling pathway by increasing the activity of the SMAD3/SMAD4 transcriptional complex (PubMed:16777850). Involved in transcriptional activation of a subset of NOTCH1 target genes in
   7331..7384    +  promoter       U6 promoter (fragment): RNA polymerase III promoter for human U6 snRNA
   7426..8014    +  misc_feature   WPRE: woodchuck hepatitis virus posttranscriptional regulatory element
   8065..8084    +  misc_feature   cPPT/CTS (fragment): central polypurine tract and central termination sequence of HIV-1
   8086..8319    +  LTR            3' LTR (ΔU3): self-inactivating 3' long terminal repeat (LTR) from HIV-1
   8397..8518    +  polyA_signal   SV40 poly(A) signal: SV40 polyadenylation signal
   8558..8693    +  rep_origin     SV40 ori: SV40 origin of replication
   8714..8732    -  promoter       T7 promoter: promoter for bacteriophage T7 RNA polymerase
   8740..8895    +  CDS            lacZα (fragment): LacZα fragment of β-galactosidase; lacZ fragment
   8900..9328    +  rep_origin     f1 ori (sequence partly withheld): f1 bacteriophage origin of replication; arrow indicates direction of (+) strand synthesis
   9381..9485    +  promoter       AmpR promoter: bla
   9486..10346   +  CDS            AmpR: β-lactamase; bla; confers resistance to ampicillin, carbenicillin, and related antibiotics
  10517..11105   +  rep_origin     ori: high-copy-number ColE1/pMB1/pBR322/pUC origin of replication
  11288..11380   +  CDS            lacI (fragment): lac repressor; lacI; The lac repressor binds to the lac operator to inhibit transcription in E. coli. This inhibition can be relieved by adding lactose or isopropyl-β-D-thiogalactopyranoside (IPTG).
  11393..11414   +  protein_bind   CAP binding site: CAP binding activates transcription in the presence of cAMP. E. coli catabolite activator protein
  11429..11459   +  promoter       lac promoter: promoter for the E. coli lac operon
  11463..11485   +  protein_bind   lac operator (fragment): The lac repressor binds to the lac operator to inhibit transcription in E. coli. This inhibition can be relieved by adding lactose or isopropyl-β-D-thiogalactopyranoside (IPTG). lac repressor encoded by lacI
  11528..11546   +  promoter       T3 promoter: promoter for bacteriophage T3 RNA polymerase
