[The description below was written by a language model from this plasmid's Addgene catalogue record and pLannotate feature annotations shown in this document.]
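Description:
TFORF1305 is a third-generation-style, self-inactivating lentiviral expression plasmid built on the pLX_TRC317 backbone and carrying the human ZMIZ1 open reading frame. ZMIZ1 is a transcriptional coactivator that enhances androgen receptor, SMAD3/SMAD4 and NOTCH1-dependent transcription. The plasmid belongs to a barcoded transcription factor ORF collection in which each clone carries a unique 24-bp barcode, so individual factors can be identified by sequencing in pooled overexpression screens, such as those for directed differentiation. The barcode is not annotated in the feature table. In bacteria the plasmid replicates from a high-copy ColE1/pUC origin and is selected with ampicillin through the β-lactamase gene. An f1 origin and remnants of a lac/lacZα cloning region with T7 and T3 promoters lie in the backbone. The depositor notes that the plasmid can recombine during propagation, as is common for LTR-containing vectors.

The viral genome is transcribed from an RSV promoter fused to a truncated HIV-1 5' LTR. It includes the Ψ packaging signal with a partial gag sequence, the RRE for Rev-dependent nuclear export, and a cPPT/CTS element that aids nuclear import of the reverse-transcribed genome. It ends in a ΔU3 3' LTR, which inactivates LTR promoter activity after integration, followed by an SV40 polyadenylation signal. Two cassettes sit between the LTRs. An SV40 early promoter/origin drives puromycin N-acetyltransferase for selection of transduced mammalian cells. Downstream, the strong constitutive EF-1α promoter drives the roughly 3.2 kb ZMIZ1 coding sequence, and a WPRE after it enhances transcript stability and expression. Short annotated fragments of the U6 promoter, SV40 small t antigen and Rev appear to be residual sequence matches rather than functional units.
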