Addgene plasmid #143785: TFORF1305
Purpose: Lentiviral vector for overexpressing transcription factor ORFs with unique 24-bp barcodes. Barcodes facilitate identification of transcription factors in pooled screens.
Depositing lab: Feng Zhang. Depositing organization: Broad Institute. Publication: A transcription factor atlas of directed differentiation. Joung J, Ma S, Tay T, Geiger-Schuller KR, Kirchgatterer PC, Verdine VK, Guo B, Arias-Garcia MA, Allen WE, Singh A, Kuksenko O, Abudayyeh OO, Gootenberg JS, Fu Z, Macrae RK, Buenrostro JD, Regev A, Zhang F. Cell. 2023 Jan 5;186(1):209-229.e26. doi: 10.1016/j.cell.2022.11.026. PubMed 36608654.
Backbone
  Vector backbone: pLX_TRC317
  Backbone manufacturer: Broad Institute Genetic Perturbation Platform
  Backbone size w/o insert (bp): 8264
  Vector type: Mammalian Expression, Lentiviral
  Selectable markers: Puromycin
Growth in bacteria
  Bacterial resistance: Ampicillin, 100 μg/mL
  Growth temperature: 30°C
  Growth strain: NEB Stable
  Copy number: High Copy
Gene/Insert
  Gene/Insert name: ZMIZ1
  Species: H. sapiens (human)
  Insert size (bp): 3305
  Entrez Gene: ZMIZ1 (a.k.a. MIZ, RAI17, TRAFIP10, ZIMP10)
  Promoter: EF1a
  Cloning method: Unknown
  Sequencing primers: 5′ GGGTGGAGACTGAAGTTAGGCCAG; 3′ CACATAGCGTAAAAGGAGCAACATAG
Terms and licenses: Academic/Nonprofit Terms; Industry Terms: Not Available to Industry
Depositor comments: NM_020338,ENST00000334512 . The transcription factor ORF portion of this plasmid was synthesized by Genewiz. Please test multiple small colonies in case of plasmid recombination. To make this collection available in a timely manner, a portion of this collection was not fully sequenced by Addgene. If an Addgene verified full plasmid sequence is not available, please contact us prior to placing an order to request the full sequence.
How to cite: TFORF1305 was a gift from Feng Zhang (Addgene plasmid # 143785 ; http://n2t.net/addgene:143785 ; RRID:Addgene_143785)
