>Addgene plasmid #143785 | TFORF1305 | depositor partial sequence | sequence record 283482 | Insert
ACCGCCACCATGAATTCTATGGACAGGCACATCCAGCAGACCAATGACCGACTGCAGTGCATCAAGCAGC
ACTTACAGAATCCTGCCAACTTCCACAATGCCGCCACGGAGCTGCTGGACTGGTGCGGAGACCCACGGGC
CTTCCAGCGGCCCTTCGAGCAGAGCCTGATGGGCTGTTTGACGGTGGTCAGTCGGGTGGCAGCCCAGCAA
GGCTTTGACCTGGACCTCGGCTACAGACTGCTGGCTGTGTGTGCTGCAAACCGAGACAAGTTCACCCCGA
AGTCTGCCGCCTTGTTGTCCTCCTGGTGCGAAGAGCTCGGCCGCCTGCTGCTGCTCCGACATCAGAAGAG
CCGCCAGAGCGATCCCCCTGGGAAACTCCCCATGCAGCCCCCTCTCAGCTCCATGAGCTCCATGAAACCC
ACTCTGTCGCACAGTGATGGGTCGTTCCCCTATGACTCTGTCCCTTGGCAGCAGAACACCAACCAGCCTC
CCGGCTCCCTTTCCGTGGTCACCACGGTTTGGGGAGTAACCAACACATCCCAGAGCCAGGTCCTTGGGAA
CCCTATGGCCAATGCCAACAACCCCATGAATCCAGGCGGCAACCCCATGGCGTCGGGCATGACCACCAGC
AACCCAGGCCTCAACTCCCCACAGTTTGCGGGGCAGCAGCAGCAGTTCTCAGCCAAGGCTGGCCCCGCTC
AGCCCTACATCCAGCAGAGCATGTATGGCCGGCCCAACTACCCCGGCAGCGGGGGCTTTGGGGCCAGTTA
CCCTGGGGGTCCTAACGCCCCCGCAGGCATGGGCATCCCTCCGCACACCAGGCCGCCTGCTGACTTCACT
CAGCCCGCGGCAGCCGCTGCAGCAGCGGCAGTGGCAGCAGCAGCAGCCACAGCTACAGCCACAGCCACGG
CCACTGTGGCAGCCCTGCAGGAGACACAGAACAAGGATATAAACCAGTATGGACCGATGGGTCCCACCCA
GGCGTATAACAGCCAATTCATGAACCAGCCCGGGCCGCGGGGGCCTGCCTCCATGGGGGGCAGCATGAAC
CCCGCGAGCATGGCGGCTGGCATGACGCCCTCGGGGATGAGCGGCCCTCCCATGGGCATGAACCAGCCCC
GGCCGCCCGGCATCAGCCCCTTTGGCACACACGGGCAGCGGATGCCCCAGCAGACCTACCCGGGCCCCCG
GCCCCAGTCCCTTCCTATTCAGAACATAAAGAGGCCATACCCTGGAGAGCCCAACTATGGAAACCAGCAA
TATGGACCAAACAGCCAGTTCCCCACCCAGCCAGGCCAGTACCCAGCCCCCAACCCCCCGAGGCCACTCA
CCTCCCCCAACTACCCAGGACAGAGGATGCCCAGCCAGCCGAGCTCCGGGCAGTACCCGCCCCCCACGGT
CAACATGGGGCAGTATTACAAGCCAGAACAGTTTAATGGACAAAATAACACGTTCTCGGGAAGCAGCTAC
AGTAACTACAGCCAAGGGAATGTCAACAGGCCTCCCAGGCCGGTTCCTGTGGCAAATTACCCCCACTCAC
CTGTTCCAGGGAACCCCACACCCCCCATGACCCCTGGGAGCAGCATCCCTCCATACCTGTCCCCCAGCCA
AGACGTCAAACCACCCTTCCCGCCTGACATCAAGCCAAATATGAGCGCTCTGCCACCACCCCCAGCCAAC
CACAATGACGAGCTGCGGCTCACATTCCCTGTGCGGGATGGCGTGGTGCTGGAGCCCTTCCGCCTGGAGC
ACAACCTGGCGGTCAGCAACCATGTGTTCCACCTGCGGCCCACGGTCCACCAGACGCTGATGTGGAGGTC
TGACCTGGAGCTGCAGTTCAAGTGCTACCACCACGAGGACCGGCAGATGAACACCAACTGGCCCGCCTCG
GTGCAGGTCAGCGTGAACGCCACGCCCCTCACCATTGAGCGCGGCGACAACAAGACCTCCCACAAGCCCC
TGCACCTGAAGCACGTGTGCCAGCCGGGCCGCAACACCATCCAGATCACCGTCACGGCCTGCTGCTGCTC
CCACCTCTTCGTGCTGCAGCTGGTACACCGGCCCTCCGTCCGCTCTGTGCTGCAAGGACTCCTCAAGAAG
CGCCTCCTGCCCGCAGAGCACTGTATCACGAAAATCAAGCGGAATTTCAGCAGCGTGGCTGCCTCCTCGG
GCAACACGACCCTCAACGGGGAGGATGGGGTGGAGCAGACGGCCATCAAGGTGTCTCTGAAGTGCCCCAT
CACATTCCGGCGCATCCAGCTGCCTGCTCGAGGACACGATTGCAAGCATGTGCAGTGCTTTGATCTGGAG
TCATACCTGCAGCTGAATTGCGAGAGAGGGACCTGGAGGTGTCCTGTGTGCAATAAAACCGCTCTGCTGG
AGGGCCTGGAGGTGGATCAGTACATGTGGGGAATCCTGAATGCCATCCAACACTCCGAGTTTGAAGAGGT
CACCATCGATCCCACGTGCAGCTGGCGGCCGGTGCCCATCAAGTCGGACTTACACATCAAGGACGACCCT
GATGGCATCCCCTCCAAGCGGTTCAAGACCATGAGTCCCAGCCAGATGATCATGCCCAATGTCATGGAGA
TGATCGCAGCCCTGGGCCCCGGCCCGTCCCCCTATCCCCTCCCGCCTCCCCCAGGGGGCACCAACTCCAA
CGACTACAGCAGCCAAGGCAACAACTACCAAGGCCATGGCAACTTTGACTTCCCCCACGGGAACCCTGGA
GGGACATCCATGAATGACTTCATGCACGGGCCCCCCCAGCTCTCCCACCCCCCGGACATGCCCAACAACA
TGGCCGCCCTCGAGAAACCCCTCAGCCACCCCATGCAGGAAACTATGCCACACGCTGGCAGCTCTGACCA
GCCCCACCCCTCCATACAACAAGGTTTGCACGTACCACACCCCAGCAGCCAGTCAGGGCCTCCATTACAT
CACAGTGGGGCTCCTCCTCCTCCTCCTTCCCAGCCTCCCCGGCAGCCGCCACAGGCCGCTCCCAGCAGCC
ATCCACACAGCGACCTGACCTTTAACCCCTCCTCAGCCTTAGAGGGTCAGGCCGGAGCGCAGGGAGCGTC
CGACATGCCGGAGCCTTCGCTGGATCTCCTTCCCGAACTCACAAATCCTGACGAGCTCCTGTCTTATCTG
GACCCCCCCGACCTGCCGAGCAATAGTAACGATGACCTCCTGTCTCTATTTGAGAACAACTAGTAATGAA
CTAGTCCGTAACTTGAAAGTATTTCGATTTCTTGGCTTTATATATCTTGTGGAAAGGACGATCAGTTGGA
GCCTGAGTGTTAGTT
