>Addgene plasmid #143785 | TFORF1305 | depositor partial sequence | sequence record 283483 | Barcode
TCAGTTGGAGCCTGAGTGTTAGTT
